>Addgene plasmid #104803 | pSC29 | addgene full sequence | sequence record 202769 | Addgene NGS Result
CTTCACCAGCTCCGCGAAGTCGCTCTTCTTGATGGAGCGCATGGGGACGTGCTTGGCAATCACGCGCACC
CCCCGGCCGTTTTAGCGGCTAAAAAAGTCATGGCTCTGCCCTCGGGCGGACCACGCCCATCATGACCTTG
CCAAGCTCGTCCTGCTTCTCTTCGATCTTCGCCAGCAGGGCGAGGATCGTGGCATCACCGAACCGCGCCG
TGCGCGGGTCGTCGGTGAGCCAGAGTTTCAGCAGGCCGCCCAGGCGGCCCAGGTCGCCATTGATGCGGGC
CAGCTCGCGGACGTGCTCATAGTCCACGACGCCCGTGATTTTGTAGCCCTGGCCGACGGCCAGCAGGTAG
GCCGACAGGCTCATGCCGGCCGCCGCCGCCTTTTCCTCAATCGCTCTTCGTTCGTCTGGAAGGCAGTACA
CCTTGATAGGTGGGCTGCCCTTCCTGGTTGGCTTGGTTTCATCAGCCATCCGCTTGCCCTCATCTGTTAC
GCCGGCGGTAGCCGGCCAGCCTCGCAGAGCAGGATTCCCGTTGAGCACCGCCAGGTGCGAATAAGGGACA
GTGAAGAAGGAACACCCGCTCGCGGGTGGGCCTACTTCACCTATCCTGCCCGGCTGACGCCGTTGGATAC
ACCAAGGAAAGTCTACACGAACCCTTTGGCAAAATCCTGTATATCGTGCGAAAAAGGATGGATATACCGA
AAAAATCGCTATAATGACCCCGAAGCAGGGTTATGCAGCGGAAAAGCGCCACGCTTCCCGAAGGGAGAAA
GGCGGACAGGTATCCGGTAAGCGGCAGGGTCGGAACAGGAGAGCGCACGAGGGAGCTTCCAGGGGGAAAC
GCCTGGTATCTTTATAGTCCTGTCGGGTTTCGCCACCTCTGACTTGAGCGTCGATTTTTGTGATGCTCGT
CAGGGGGGCGGAGCCTATGGAAAAACGCCAGCAACGCGGCCTTTTTACGGTTCCTGGCCTTTTGCTGGCC
TTTTGCTCACATGTTCTTTCCTGCGTTATCCCCTGATTCTGTGGATAACCGTATTACCGCCTTTGAGTGA
GCTGATACCGCTCGCCGCAGCCGAACGACCGAGCGCAGCGAGTCAGTGAGCGAGGAAGCGGAAGAGCGCC
AGAAGGCCGCCAGAGAGGCCGAGCGCGGCCGTGAGGCTTGGACGCTAGGGCAGGGCATGAAAAAGCCCGT
AGCGGGCTGCTACGGGCGTCTGACGCGGTGGAAAGGGGGAGGGGATGTTGTCTACATGGCTCTGCTGTAG
TGAGTGGGTTGCGCTCCGGCAGCGGTCCTGATCAATCGTCACCCTTTCTCGGTCCTTCAACGTTCCTGAC
AACGAGCCTCCTTTTCGCCAATCCATCGACAATCACCGCGAGTCCCTGCTCGAACGCTGCGTCCGGACCG
GCTTCGTCGAAGGCGTCTATCGCGGCCCGCAACAGCGGCGAGAGCGGAGCCTGTTCAACGGTGCCGCCGC
GCTCGCCGGCATCGCTGTCGCCGGCCTGCTCCTCAAGCACGGCCCCAACAGTGAAGTAGCTGATTGTCAT
CAGCGCATTGACGGCGTCCCCGGCCGAAAAACCCGCCTCGCAGAGGAAGCGAAGCTGCGCGTCGGCCGTT
TCCATCTGCGGTGCGCCCGGTCGCGTGCCGGCATGGATGCGCGCGCCATCGCGGTAGGCGAGCAGCGCCT
GCCTGAAGCTGCGGGCATTCCCGATCAGAAATGAGCGCCAGTCGTCGTCGGCTCTCGGCACCGAATGCGT
ATGATTCTCCGCCAGCATGGCTTCGGCCAGTGCGTCGAGCAGCGCCCGCTTGTTCCTGAAGTGCCAGTAA
AGCGCCGGCTGCTGAACCCCCAACCGTTCCGCCAGTTTGCGTGTCGTCAGACCGTCTACGCCGACCTCGT
TCAACAGGTCCAGGGCGGCACGGATCACTGTATTCGGCTGCAACTTTGTCATGCTTGACACTTTATCACT
GATAAACATAATATGTCCACCAACTTATCAGTGATAAAGAATCCGCGCGTTCAATCGGACCAGCGGAGGC
TGGTCCGGAGGCCAGACGTGAAACCCAACATACCCCTGATCGTAATTCTGAGCACTGTCGCGCTCGACGC
TGTCGGCATCGGCCTGATTATGCCGGTGCTGCCGGGCCTCCTGCGCGATCTGGTTCACTCGAACGACGTC
ACCGCCCACTATGGCATTCTGCTGGCGCTGTATGCGTTGGTGCAATTTGCCTGCGCACCTGTGCTGGGCG
CGCTGTCGGATCGTTTCGGGCGGCGGCCAATCTTGCTCGTCTCGCTGGCCGGCGCCAGATCTGGGGAACC
CTGTGGTTGGCATGCACATACAAATGGACGAACGGATAAACCTTTTCACGCCCTTTTAAATATCCGATTA
TTCTAATAAACGCTCTTTTCTCTTAGGTTTACCCGCCAATATATCCTGTCAAACACTGATAGTTTAAACT
GAAGGCGGGAAACGACAATCTGATCATGAGCGGAGAATTAAGGGAGTCACGTTATGACCCCCGCCGATGA
CGCGGGACAAGCCGTTTTACGTTTGGAACTGACAGAACCGCAACGTTGAAGGAGCCACTCAGCCGCGGGT
TTCTGGAGTTTAATGAGCTAAGCACATACGTCAGAAACCATTATTGCGCGTTCAAAAGTCGCCTAAGGTC
ACTATCAGCTAGACGGACGCGGCCGCGGGCCCAATATAACAACGACGTCGTAACAGATAAAGCGAAGCTT
GAAGGTGCATGTGACTCCGTCAAGATTACGAAACCGCCAACTACCACGCAAATTGCAATTCTCAATTTCC
TAGAAGGACTCTCCGAAAATGCATCCAATACCAAATATTACCCGTGTCATAGGCACCAAGTGACACCATA
CATGAACACGCGTCACAATATGACTGGAGAAGGGTTCCACACCTTATGCTATAAAACGCCCCACACCCCT
CCTCCTTCCTTCGCAGTTCAATTCCAATATATTCCATTCTCTCTGTGTATTTCCCTACCTCTCCCTTCAA
GGTTAGTCGATTTCTTCTGTTTTTCTTCTTCGTTCTTTCCATGAATTGTGTATGTTCTTTGATCAATACG
ATGTTGATTTGATTGTGTTTTGTTTGGTTTCATCGATCTTCAATTTTCATAATCAGATTCAGCTTTTATT
ATCTTTACAACAACGTCCTTAATTTGATGATTCTTTAATCGTAGATTTGCTCTAATTAGAGCTTTTTCAT
GTCAGATCCCTTTACAACAAGCCTTAATTGTTGATTCATTAATCGTAGATTAGGGCTTTTTTCATTGATT
ACTTCAGATCCGTTAAACGTAACCATAGATCAGGGCTTTTTCATGAATTACTTCAGATCCGTTAAACAAC
AGCCTTATTTTTTATACTTCTGTGGTTTTTCAAGAAATTGTTCAGATCCGTTGACAAAAAGCCTTATTCG
TTGATTCTATATCGTTTTTCGAGAGATATTGCTCAGATCTGTTAGCAACTGCCTTGTTTGTTGATTCTAT
TGCCGTGGATTAGGGTTTTTTTTCACGAGATTGCTTCAGATCCGTACTTAAGATTACGTAATGGATTTTG
ATTCTGATTTATCTGTGATTGTTGACTCGACAGGTACCTTCAAACCTCGAGGCGCGCCAAGCTATCAAAC
AAGTTTGTACAAAAAAGCAGGCTCCGAATTCGCCCTTCACCATGGATTACAAGGATGATGATGATAAGGA
TTACAAGGATGATGATGATAAGATGGCTCCAAAGAAGAAGAGAAAGGTTGGAATCCACGGAGTTCCAGCT
GCTGATAAGAAGTACTCTATCGGACTTGACATCGGAACCAACTCTGTTGGATGGGCTGTTATCACCGATG
AGTACAAGGTTCCATCTAAGAAGTTCAAGGTTCTTGGAAACACCGATAGACACTCTATCAAGAAGAACCT
TATCGGTGCTCTTCTTTTCGATTCTGGAGAGACCGCTGAGGCTACCAGATTGAAGAGAACCGCTAGAAGA
AGATACACCAGAAGAAAGAACAGAATCTGCTACCTTCAGGAAATCTTCTCTAACGAGATGGCTAAGGTTG
ATGATTCTTTCTTCCACAGACTTGAGGAGTCTTTCCTTGTTGAGGAGGATAAGAAGCACGAGAGACACCC
AATCTTCGGAAACATCGTTGATGAGGTTGCTTACCACGAGAAGTACCCAACCATCTACCACCTTAGAAAG
AAGTTGGTTGATTCTACCGATAAGGCTGATCTTAGACTTATCTACCTTGCTCTTGCTCACATGATCAAGT
TCAGAGGACACTTCCTTATCGAGGGAGACCTTAACCCAGATAACTCTGATGTTGATAAGTTGTTCATCCA
GCTTGTTCAGACCTACAACCAGCTTTTCGAGGAGAACCCAATCAACGCTTCTGGAGTTGATGCTAAGGCT
ATCCTTTCTGCTAGACTTTCTAAGTCTCGTAGACTTGAGAACCTTATCGCTCAGCTTCCAGGAGAGAAGA
AGAACGGACTTTTCGGAAACCTTATCGCTCTTTCTCTTGGACTTACCCCAAACTTCAAGTCTAACTTCGA
TCTTGCTGAGGATGCTAAGTTGCAGCTTTCTAAGGATACCTACGATGATGATCTTGATAACCTTCTTGCT
CAGATCGGAGATCAGTACGCTGATCTTTTCCTTGCTGCTAAGAACCTTTCTGATGCTATCCTTCTTTCTG
ACATCCTTAGAGTTAACACCGAGATCACCAAGGCTCCACTTTCTGCTTCTATGATCAAGAGATACGATGA
GCACCACCAGGATCTTACCCTTTTGAAGGCTCTTGTTAGACAGCAGCTTCCAGAGAAGTACAAGGAAATC
TTCTTCGATCAGTCTAAGAACGGATACGCTGGATACATCGATGGAGGAGCTTCTCAGGAGGAGTTCTACA
AGTTCATCAAGCCAATCCTTGAGAAGATGGATGGAACCGAGGAGCTTCTTGTTAAGTTGAACAGAGAGGA
TCTTCTTAGAAAGCAGAGAACCTTCGATAACGGATCTATCCCACACCAGATCCACCTTGGAGAGCTTCAC
GCTATCCTTCGTAGACAGGAGGATTTCTACCCATTCTTGAAGGATAACAGAGAGAAGATCGAGAAGATCC
TTACCTTCAGAATCCCATACTACGTTGGACCACTTGCTAGAGGAAACTCTCGTTTCGCTTGGATGACCAG
AAAGTCTGAGGAGACCATCACCCCTTGGAACTTCGAGGAGGTAAGTTTCTGCTTCTACCTTTGATATATA
TATAATAATTATCATTAATTAGTAGTAATATAATATTTCAAATATTTTTTTCAAAATAAAAGAATGTAGT
ATATAGCAATTGCTTTTCTGTAGTTTATAAGTGTGTATATTTTAATTTATAACTTTTCTAATATATGACC
AAAATTTGTTGATGTGCAGGTTGTTGATAAGGGAGCTTCTGCTCAGTCTTTCATCGAGAGAATGACCAAC
TTCGATAAGAACCTTCCAAACGAGAAGGTTCTTCCAAAGCACTCTCTTCTTTACGAGTACTTCACCGTTT
ACAACGAGCTTACCAAGGTTAAGTACGTTACCGAGGGAATGAGAAAGCCAGCTTTCCTTTCTGGAGAGCA
GAAGAAGGCTATCGTTGATCTTCTTTTCAAGACCAACAGAAAGGTTACCGTTAAGCAGTTGAAGGAGGAT
TACTTCAAGAAGATCGAGTGCTTCGATTCTGTTGAAATCTCTGGAGTTGAGGATAGATTCAACGCTTCTC
TTGGAACCTACCACGATCTTTTGAAGATCATCAAGGATAAGGATTTCCTTGATAACGAGGAGAACGAGGA
CATCCTTGAGGACATCGTTCTTACCCTTACCCTTTTCGAGGATAGAGAGATGATCGAGGAGAGACTCAAG
ACCTACGCTCACCTTTTCGATGATAAGGTTATGAAGCAGTTGAAGAGAAGAAGATACACCGGATGGGGTA
GACTTTCTCGTAAGTTGATCAACGGAATCAGAGATAAGCAGTCTGGAAAGACCATCCTTGATTTCTTGAA
GTCTGATGGATTCGCTAACAGAAACTTCATGCAGCTTATCCACGATGATTCTCTTACCTTCAAGGAGGAC
ATCCAGAAGGCTCAGGTTTCTGGACAGGGAGATTCTCTTCACGAGCACATCGCTAACCTTGCTGGATCTC
CAGCTATCAAGAAGGGAATCCTTCAGACCGTTAAGGTTGTTGATGAGCTTGTTAAGGTTATGGGTAGACA
CAAGCCAGAGAACATCGTTATCGAGATGGCTAGAGAGAACCAGACCACCCAGAAGGGACAGAAGAACTCT
CGTGAGAGAATGAAGAGAATCGAGGAGGGAATCAAGGAGCTTGGATCTCAAATCTTGAAGGAGCACCCAG
TTGAGAACACCCAGCTTCAGAACGAGAAGTTGTACCTTTACTACCTTCAGAACGGAAGAGATATGTACGT
TGATCAGGAGCTTGACATCAACAGACTTTCTGATTACGATGTTGATCACATCGTTCCACAGTCTTTCTTG
AAGGATGATTCTATCGATAACAAGGTTCTTACCCGTTCTGATAAGAACAGAGGAAAGTCTGATAACGTTC
CATCTGAGGAGGTTGTTAAGAAGATGAAGAACTACTGGAGACAGCTTCTTAACGCTAAGTTGATCACCCA
GAGAAAGTTCGATAACCTTACCAAGGCTGAGAGAGGAGGACTTTCTGAGCTTGATAAGGCTGGATTCATC
AAGAGACAGCTTGTTGAGACCAGACAGATCACCAAGCACGTTGCTCAGATCCTTGATTCTCGTATGAACA
CCAAGTACGATGAGAACGATAAGTTGATCAGAGAGGTTAAGGTTATCACCTTGAAGTCTAAGTTGGTTTC
TGATTTCAGAAAGGATTTCCAGTTCTACAAGGTTAGAGAGATCAACAACTACCACCACGCTCACGATGCT
TACCTTAACGCTGTTGTTGGAACCGCTCTTATCAAGAAGTACCCAAAGTTGGAGTCTGAGTTCGTTTACG
GAGATTACAAGGTTTACGATGTTAGAAAGATGATCGCTAAGTCTGAGCAGGAGATCGGAAAGGCTACCGC
TAAGTACTTCTTCTACTCTAACATCATGAACTTCTTCAAGACCGAGATCACCCTTGCTAACGGAGAGATC
AGAAAGAGACCACTTATCGAGACCAACGGAGAGACCGGAGAGATCGTTTGGGATAAGGGAAGAGATTTCG
CTACCGTTAGAAAGGTTCTTTCTATGCCACAGGTTAACATCGTTAAGAAAACCGAGGTTCAGACCGGAGG
ATTCTCTAAGGAGTCTATCCTTCCAAAGAGAAACTCTGATAAGTTGATCGCTAGAAAGAAGGATTGGGAC
CCAAAGAAGTACGGAGGATTCGATTCTCCAACCGTTGCTTACTCTGTTCTTGTTGTTGCTAAGGTTGAGA
AGGGAAAGTCTAAGAAGTTGAAGTCTGTTAAGGAGCTTCTTGGAATCACCATCATGGAGCGTTCTTCTTT
CGAGAAGAACCCAATCGATTTCCTTGAGGCTAAGGGATACAAGGAGGTTAAGAAGGATCTTATCATCAAG
TTGCCAAAGTACTCTCTTTTCGAGCTTGAGAACGGAAGAAAGAGAATGCTTGCTTCTGCTGGAGAGCTTC
AGAAGGGAAACGAGCTTGCTCTTCCATCTAAGTACGTTAACTTCCTTTACCTTGCTTCTCACTACGAGAA
GTTGAAGGGATCTCCAGAGGATAACGAGCAGAAGCAGCTTTTCGTTGAGCAGCACAAGCACTACCTTGAT
GAGATCATCGAGCAAATCTCTGAGTTCTCTAAGAGAGTTATCCTTGCTGATGCTAACCTTGATAAGGTTC
TTTCTGCTTACAACAAGCACAGAGATAAGCCAATCAGAGAGCAGGCTGAGAACATCATCCACCTTTTCAC
CCTTACCAACCTTGGTGCTCCAGCTGCTTTCAAGTACTTCGATACCACCATCGATAGAAAAAGATACACC
TCTACCAAGGAGGTTCTTGATGCTACCCTTATCCACCAGTCTATCACCGGACTTTACGAGACCAGAATCG
ATCTTTCTCAGCTTGGAGGAGATAAGAGACCAGCTGCTACCAAGAAGGCTGGACAGGCTAAGAAGAAGAA
GTGAGACGTCCGATCGTTCAAACATTTGGCAATAAAGTTTCTTAAGATTGAATCCTGTTGCCGGTCTTGC
GATGATTATCATATAATTTCTGTTGAATTACGTTAAGCATGTAATAATTAACATGTAATGCATGACGTTA
TTTATGAGATGGGTTTTTATGATTAGAGTCCCGCAATTATACATTTAATACGCGATAGAAAACAAAATAT
AGCGCGCAAACTAGGATAAATTATCGCGCGCGGTGTCATCTATGTTACTAGATCGGGAATTGATCCCCCC
TCGACAGCTTCCGGAAAGGGCGAATTCGCAACTTTGTATACAAAAGTTGCCGAGCTCGCGGCCGCATGTT
GTTGTTACCAGAAAGTAAATAAATGTTCAATCTCTGATGTTCTCAAGTAAGTGAGTTTTATTGGGAATAA
TATTAACTTATGTTCTTCTTGCATTTGATTTCTTTGCCGCTCTCTTCTTCTATCTTAAATCTGTGTATAC
TATTTCACTATTGGGCTTTTTATTAGTCTATAATGGGACTCAAAATAAGGCTTTGGCCCACATCAAAAAG
ATAAGTCACAAATCAAAACTAAATTCAGAGTCTTTTCTCCCACATCGGTCACTGTACTCATTTTGTGTTT
GTTTATATATTACACGAACCGATCTTTGGTACGTTACATCTGAACAACATATCGTTTTAGAGCTAGAAAT
AGCAAGTTAAAATAAGGCTAGTCCGTTATCAACTTGAAAAAGTGGCACCGAGTCGGTGCTTTTTTTCTAG
ACCCAGCTTTCTTGTACAAAGTTGGCATTACCATGGCTTCGTTGAACAACGGAAACTCGACTTGCCTTCC
GCACAATACATCATTTCTTCTTAGCTTTTTTTCTTCTTCTTCGTTCATACAGTTTTTTTTTGTTTATCAG
CTTACATTTTCTTGAACCGTAGCTTTCGTTTTCTTCTTTTTAACTTTCCATTCGGAGTTTTTGTATCTTG
TTTCATAGTTTGTCCCAGGATTAGAATGATTAGGCATCGAACCTTCAAGAATTTGATTGAATAAAACATC
TTCATTCTTAAGATATGAAGATAATCTTCAAAAGGCCCCTGGGAATCTGAAAGAAGAGAAGCAGGCCCAT
TTATATGGGAAAGAACAATAGTATTTCTTATATAGGCCCATTTAAGTTGAAAACAATCTTCAAAAGTCCC
ACATCGCTTAGATAAGAAAACGAAGCTGAGTTTATATACAGCTAGAGTCGAAGTAGTGATTGTCCAAAGC
AATCAGATTCAGTTTTAGAGCTAGAAATAGCAAGTTAAAATAAGGCTAGTCCGTTATCAACTTGAAAAAG
TGGCACCGAGTCGGTGCTTTTTTTCTAGACCCAGCTTTCTTGTACAAAGTTGGCATTACTGCAGGTCGAC
GACCCAGCTTTCTTGTACAAAGTGGTTCGATAATTCTTAATTAACTAGTTCTAATCTAGAGTCCTGCTTT
AATGAGATATGCGAGACGCCTATGATCGCATGATATTTGCTTTCAATTCTGTTGTGCACGTTGTAAAAAA
CCTGAGCATGTGTAGCTCAGATCCTTACCGCCGGTTTCGGTTCATTCTAATGAATATATCACCCGTTACT
ATCGTATTTTTATGAATAATATTCTCCGTTCAATTTACTGATTGTACCCTACTACTTATATGTACAATAT
TAAAATGAAAACAATATATTGTGCTGAATAGGTTTATAGCGACATCTATGATAGAGCGCCACAATAACAA
ACAATTGCGTTTTATTATTACAAATCCAATTTTAAAAAAAGCGGCAGAACCGGTCAAACCTAAAAGACTG
ATTACATAAATCTTATTCAAATTTCAAAAGTGCCCCAGGGGCTAGTATCTACGACACACCGAGCGGCGAA
CTAATAACGCTCACTGAAGGGAACTCCGGTTCCCCGCCGGCGCGCATGGGTGAGATTCCTTGAAGTTGAG
TATTGGCCGTCCGCTCTACCGAAAGTTACGGGCACCATTCAACCCGGTCCAGCACGGCGGCCGGGTAACC
GACTTGCTGCCCCGAGAATTATGCAGCATTTTTTTGGTGTATGTGGGCCCCAAATGAAGTGCAGGTCAAA
CCTTGACAGTGACGACAAATCGTTGGGCGGGTCCAGGGCGAATTTTGCGACAACATGTCGAGGCTCAGCA
GGACCTGCAGGCATGCAAGCTAGTGAAGAATCGATTTGCTACGTATTGCCCCTGCAGGTCCCCAGATTAG
CCTTTTCAATTTCAGAAAGAATGCTAACCCACAGATGGTTAGAGAGGCTTACGCAGCAGGTCTCATCAAG
ACGATCTACCCGAGCAATAATCTCCAGGAAATCAAATACCTTCCCAAGAAGGTTAAAGATGCAGTCAAAA
GATTCAGGACTAACTGCATCAAGAACACAGAGAAAGATATATTTCTCAAGATCAGAAGTACTATTCCAGT
ATGGACGATTCAAGGCTTGCTTCACAAACCAAGGCAAGTAATAGAGATTGGAGTCTCTAAAAAGGTAGTT
CCCACTGAATCAAAGGCCATGGAGTCAAAGATTCAAATAGAGGACCTAACAGAACTCGCCGTAAAGACTG
GCGAACAGTTCATACAGAGTCTCTTACGACTCAATGACAAGAAGAAAATCTTCGTCAACATGGTGGAGCA
CGACACACTTGTCTACTCCAAAAATATCAAAGATACAGTCTCAGAAGACCAAAGGGCAATTGAGACTTTT
CAACAAAGGGTAATATCCGGAAACCTCCTCGGATTCCATTGCCCAGCTATCTGTCACTTTATTGTGAAGA
TAGTGGAAAAGGAAGGTGGCTCCTACAAATGCCATCATTGCGATAAAGGAAAGGCCATCGTTGAAGATGC
CTCTGCCGACAGTGGTCCCAAAGATGGACCCCCACCCACGAGGAGCATCGTGGAAAAAGAAGACGTTCCA
ACCACGTCTTCAAAGCAAGTGGATTGATGTGATATCTCCACTGACGTAAGGGATGACGCACAATCCCACT
ATCCTTCGCAAGACCCTTCCTCTATATAAGGAAGTTCATTTCATTTGGAGAGAACACGGGGGACTCTAGA
GGATCCATGAGCCCAGAACGACGCCCGGCCGACATCCGCCGTGCCACCGAGGCGGACATGCCGGCGGTCT
GCACCATCGTCAACCACTACATCGAGACAAGCACGGTCAACTTCCGTACCGAGCCGCAGGAACCGCAGGA
GTGGACGGACGACCTCGTCCGTCTGCGGGAGCGCTATCCCTGGCTCGTCGCCGAGGTGGACGGCGAGGTC
GCCGGCATCGCCTACGCGGGCCCCTGGAAGGCACGCAACGCCTACGACTGGACGGCCGAGTCGACCGTGT
ACGTCTCCCCCCGCCACCAGCGGACGGGACTGGGCTCCACGCTCTACACCCACCTGCTGAAGTCCCTGGA
GGCACAGGGCTTCAAGAGCGTGGTCGCTGTCATCGGGCTGCCCAACGACCCGAGCGTGCGCATGCACGAG
GCGCTCGGATATGCCCCCCGCGGCATGCTGCGGGCGGCCGGCTTCAAGCACGGGAACTGGCATGACGTGG
GTTTCTGGCAGCTGGACTTCAGCCTGCCGGTACCGCCCCGTCCGGTCCTGCCCGTCACCGAGATCTGAAC
GGAGTGCGCGTGGCATCGCCCGAGTTGGAGCTGGTACGGGAACTCATCGAACTCAACTGGCATACCCGCA
ATGGTGAGGTGGAACCGCGGCGGATCGCGTACGACCGTGCCCAGGAGGGGGTACCGAGCTCGAATTTCCC
CGATCGTTCAAACATTTGGCAATAAAGTTTCTTAAGATTGAATCCTGTTGCCGGTCTTGCGATGATTATC
ATATAATTTCTGTTGAATTACGTTAAGCATGTAATAATTAACATGTAATGCATGACGTTATTTATGAGAT
GGGTTTTTATGATTAGAGTCCCGCAATTATACATTTAATACGCGATAGAAAACAAAATATAGCGCGCAAA
CTAGGATAAATTATCGCGCGCGGTGTCATCTATGTTACTAGATCGGGAATTAATTCACTGGCCGTCGTTT
TACAACGTCGTGACTGGGAAAACCCTGGCGTTACCCAACTTAATCGCCTTGCAGCACATCCCCCTTTCGC
CAGCTGGCGTAATAGCGAAGAGGCCCGCACCGATCGCCCTTCCCAACAGTTGCGCAGCCTGAATG
[44 nt withheld, positions 12316-12359]
C
[141 nt withheld, positions 12361-12501]
CCTTTGACGTTGGAGTCCACGTTCTTT
[37 nt withheld, positions 12529-12565]
ACCCTATCTCGGGCTATTCTTTTGATTTATAAGGGATTTTGCCGATTTCGGAACCACCATCAAACAGGAT
TTTCGCCTGCTGGGGCAAACCAGCGTGGACCGCTTGCTGCAACTCTCTCAGGGCCAGGCGGTGAAGGGCA
ATCAGCTGTTGCCCGTCTCACTGGTGAAAAGAAAAACCACCCCAGTACATTAAAAACGTCCGCAATGTGT
TATTAAGTTGTCTAAGCGTCAATTTGTTTACACCACAATATATCCTGCCACCAGCCAGCCAACAGCTCCC
CGACCGGCAGCTCGGCACAAAATCACCACTCGATACAGGCAGCCCATCAGTCCGGGACGGCGTCAGCGGG
AGAGCCGTTGTAAGGCGGCAGACTTTGCTCATGTTACCGATGCTATTCGGAAGAACGGCAACTAAGCTGC
CGGGTTTGAAACACGGATGATCTCGCGGAGGGTAGCATGTTGATTGTAACGATGACAGAGCGTTGCTGCC
TGTGATCAAATATCATCTCCCTCGCAGAGATCCGAATTATCAGCCTTCTTATTCATTTCTCGCTTAACCG
TGACAGGCTGTCGATCTTGAGAACTATGCCGACATAATAGGAAATCGCTGGATAAAGCCGCTGAGGAAGC
TGAGTGGCGCTATTTCTTTAGAAGTGAACGTTGACGATATCAACTCCCCTATCCATTGCTCACCGAATGG
TACAGGTCGGGGACCCGAAGTTCCGACTGTCGGCCTGATGCATCCCCGGCTGATCGACCCCAGATCTGGG
GCTGAGAAAGCCCAGTAAGGAAACAACTGTAGGTTCGAGTCGCGAGATCCCCCGGAACCAAAGGAAGTAG
GTTAAACCCGCTCCGATCAGGCCGAGCCACGCCAGGCCGAGAACATTGGTTCCTGTAGGCATCGGGATTG
GCGGATCAAACACTAAAGCTACTGGAACGAGCAGAAGTCCTCCGGCCGCCAGTTGCCAGGCGGTAAAGGT
GAGCAGAGGCACGGGAGGTTGCCACTTGCGGGTCAGCACGGTTCCGAACGCCATGGAAACCGCCCCCGCC
AGGCCCGCTGCGACGCCGACAGGATCTAGCGCTGCGTTTGGTGTCAACACCAACAGCGCCACGCCCGCAG
TTCCGCAAATAGCCCCCAGGACCGCCATCAATCGTATCGGGCTACCTAGCAGAGCGGCAGAGATGAACAC
GACCATCAGCGGCTGCACAGCGCCTACCGTCGCCGCGACCCCGCCCGGCAGGCGGTAGACCGAAATAAAC
AACAAGCTCCAGAATAGCGAAATATTAAGTGCGCCGAGGATGAAGATGCGCATCCACCAGATTCCCGTTG
GAATCTGTCGGACGATCATCACGAGCAATAAACCCGCCGGCAACGCCCGCAGCAGCATACCGGCGACCCC
TCGGCCTCGCTGTTCGGGCTCCACGAAAACGCCGGACAGATGCGCCTTGTGAGCGTCCTTGGGGCCGTCC
TCCTGTTTGAAGACCGACAGCCCAATGATCTCGCCGTCGATGTAGGCGCCGAATGCCACGGCATCTCGCA
ACCGTTCAGCGAACGCCTCCATGGGCTTTTTCTCCTCGTGCTCGTAAACGGACCCGAACATCTCTGGAGC
TTTCTTCAGGGCCGACAATCGGATCTCGCGGAAATCCTGCACGTCGGCCGCTCCAAGCCGTCGAATCTGA
GCCTTAATCACAATTGTCAATTTTAATCCTCTGTTTATCGGCAGTTCGTAGAGCGCGCCGTGCGTCCCGA
GCGATACTGAGCGAAGCAAGTGCGTCGAGCAGTGCCCGCTTGTTCCTGAAATGCCAGTAAAGCGCTGGCT
GCTGAACCCCCAGCCGGAACTGACCCCACAAGGCCCTAGCGTTTGCAATGCACCAGGTCATCATTGACCC
AGGCGTGTTCCACCAGGCCGCTGCCTCGCAACTCTTCGCAGGCTTCGCCGACCTGCTCGCGCCACTTCTT
CACGCGGGTGGAATCCGATCCGCACATGAGGCGGAAGGTTTCCAGCTTGAGCGGGTACGGCTCCCGGTGC
GAGCTGAAATAGTCGAACATCCGTCGGGCCGTCGGCGACAGCTTGCGGTACTTCTCCCATATGAATTTCG
TGTAGTGGTCGCCAGCAAACAGCACGACGATTTCCTCGTCGATCAGGACCTGGCAACGGGACGTTTTCTT
GCCACGGTCCAGGACGCGGAAGCGGTGCAGCAGCGACACCGATTCCAGGTGCCCAACGCGGTCGGACGTG
AAGCCCATCGCCGTCGCCTGTAGGCGCGACAGGCATTCCTCGGCCTTCGTGTAATACCGGCCATTGATCG
ACCAGCCCAGGTCCTGGCAAAGCTCGTAGAACGTGAAGGTGATCGGCTCGCCGATAGGGGTGCGCTTCGC
GTACTCCAACACCTGCTGCCACACCAGTTCGTCATCGTCGGCCCGCAGCTCGACGCCGGTGTAGGTGATC
TTCACGTCCTTGTTGACGTGGAAAATGACCTTGTTTTGCAGCGCCTCGCGCGGGATTTTCTTGTTGCGCG
TGGTGAACAGGGCAGAGCGGGCCGTGTCGTTTGGCATCGCTCGCATCGTGTCCGGCCACGGCGCAATATC
GAACAAGGAAAGCTGCATTTCCTTGATCTGCTGCTTCGTGTGTTTCAGCAACGCGGCCTGCTTGGCCTCG
CTGACCTGTTTTGCCAGGTCCTCGCCGGCGGTTTTTCGCTTCTTGGTCGTCATAGTTCCTCGCGTGTCGA
TGGTCATCGACTTCGCCAAACCTGCCGCCTCCTGTTCGAGACGACGCGAACGCTCCACGGCGGCCGATGG
CGCGGGCAGGGCAGGGGGAGCCAGTTGCACGCTGTCGCGCTCGATCTTGGCCGTAGCTTGCTGGACCATC
GAGCCGACGGACTGGAAGGTTTCGCGGGGCGCACGCATGACGGTGCGGCTTGCGATGGTTTCGGCATCCT
CGGCGGAAAACCCCGCGTCGATCAGTTCTTGCCTGTATGCCTTCCGGTCAAACGTCCGATTCATTCACCC
TCCTTGCGGGATTGCCCCGACTCACGCCGGGGCAATGTGCCCTTATTCCTGATTTGACCCGCCTGGTGCC
TTGGTGTCCAGATAATCCACCTTATCGGCAATGAAGTCGGTCCCGTAGACCGTCTGGCCGTCCTTCTCGT
ACTTGGTATTCCGAATCTTGCCCTGCACGAATACCAGCGACCCCTTGCCCAAATACTTGCCGTGGGCCTC
GGCCTGAGAGCCAAAACACTTGATGCGGAAGAAGTCGGTGCGCTCCTGCTTGTCGCCGGCATCGTTGCGC
CACATCTAGGTACTAAAACAATTCATCCAGTAAAATATAATATTTTATTTTCTCCCAATCAGGCTTGATC
CCCAGTAAGTCAAAAAATAGCTCGACATACTGTTCTTCCCCGATATCCTCCCTGATCGACCGGACGCAGA
AGGCAATGTCATACCACTTGTCCGCCCTGCCGCTTCTCCCAAGATCAATAAAGCCACTTACTTTGCCATC
TTTCACAAAGATGTTGCTGTCTCCCAGGTCGCCGTGGGAAAAGACAAGTTCCTCTTCGGGCTTTTCCGTC
TTTAAAAAATCATACAGCTCGCGCGGATCTTTAAATGGAGTGTCTTCTTCCCAGTTTTCGCAATCCACAT
CGGCCAGATCGTTATTCAGTAAGTAATCCAATTCGGCTAAGCGGCTGTCTAAGCTATTCGTATAGGGACA
ATCCGATATGTCGATGGAGTGAAAGAGCCTGATGCACTCCGCATACAGCTCGATAATCTTTTCAGGGCTT
TGTTCATCTTCATACTCTTCCGAGCAAAGGACGCCATCGGCCTCACTCATGAGCAGATTGCTCCAGCCAT
CATGCCGTTCAAAGTGCAGGACCTTTGGAACAGGCAGCTTTCCTTCCAGCCATAGCATCATGTCCTTTTC
CCGTTCCACATCATAGGTGGTCCCTTTATACCGGCTGTCCGTCATTTTTAAATATAGGTTTTCATTTTCT
CCCACCAGCTTATATACCTTAGCAGGAGACATTCCTTCCGTATCTTTTACGCAGCGGTATTTTTCGATCA
GTTTTTTCAATTCCGGTGATATTCTCATTTTAGCCATTTATTATTTCCTTCCTCTTTTCTACAGTATTTA
AAGATACCCCAAGAAGCTAATTATAACAAGACGAACTCCAATTCACTGTTCCTTGCATTCTAAAACCTTA
AATACCAGAAAACAGCTTTTTCAAAGTTGTTTTCAAAGTTGGCGTATAACATAGTATCGACGGAGCCGAT
TTTGAAACCACAATTATGGGTGATGCTGCCAACTTACTGATTTAGTGTATGATGGTGTTTTTGAGGTGCT
CCAGTGGCTTCTGTTTCTATCAGCTGTCCCTCCTGTTCAGCTACTGACGGGGTGGTGCGTAACGGCAAAA
GCACCGCCGGACATCAGCGCTATCTCTGCTCTCACTGCCGTAAAACATGGCAACTGCAGTTCACTTACAC
CGCTTCTCAACCCGGTACGCACCAGAAAATCATTGATATGGCCATGAATGGCGTTGGATGCCGGGCAACA
GCCCGCATTATGGGCGTTGGCCTCAACACGATTTTACGTCACTTAAAAAACTCAGGCCGCAGTCGGTAAC
CTCGCGCATACAGCCGGGCAGTGACGTCATCGTCTGCGCGGAAATGGACGAACAGTGGGGCTATGTCGGG
GCTAAATCGCGCCAGCGCTGGCTGTTTTACGCGTATGACAGTCTCCGGAAGACGGTTGTTGCGCACGTAT
TCGGTGAACGCACTATGGCGACGCTGGGGCGTCTTATGAGCCTGCTGTCACCCTTTGACGTGGTGATATG
GATGACGGATGGCTGGCCGCTGTATGAATCCCGCCTGAAGGGAAAGCTGCACGTAATCAGCAAGCGATAT
ACGCAGCGAATTGAGCGGCATAACCTGAATCTGAGGCAGCACCTGGCACGGCTGGGACGGAAGTCGCTGT
CGTTCTCAAAATCGGTGGAGCTGCATGACAAAGTCATCGGGCATTATCTGAACATAAAACACTATCAATA
AGTTGGAGTCATTACCCAATTATGATAGAATTTACAAGCTATAAGGTTATTGTCCTGGGTTTCAAGCATT
AGTCCATGCAAGTTTTTATGCTTTGCCCATTCTATAGATATATTGATAAGCGCGCTGCCTATGCCTTGCC
CCCTGAAATCCTTACATACGGCGATATCTTCTATATAAAAGATATATTATCTTATCAGTATTGTCAATAT
ATTCAAGGCAATCTGCCTCCTCATCCTCTTCATCCTCTTCGTCTTGGTAGCTTTTTAAATATGGCGCTTC
ATAGAGTAATTCTGTAAAGGTCCAATTCTCGTTTTCATACCTCGGTATAATCTTACCTATCACCTCAAAT
GGTTCGCTGGGTTTATCGCACCCCCGAACACGAGCACGGCACCCGCGACCACTATGCCAAGAATGCCCAA
GGTAAAAATTGCCGGCCCCGCCATGAAGTCCGTGAATGCCCCGACGGCCGAAGTGAAGGGCAGGCCGCCA
CCCAGGCCGCCGCCCTCACTGCCCGGCACCTGGTCGCTGAATGTCGATGCCAGCACCTGCGGCACGTCAA
TGCTTCCGGGCGTCGCGCTCGGGCTGATCGCCCATCCCGTTACTGCCCCGATCCCGGCAATGGCAAGGAC
TGCCAGCGCTGCCATTTTTGGGGTGAGGCCGTTCGCGGCCGAGGGGCGCAGCCCCTGGGGGGATGGGAGG
CCCGCGTTAGCGGGCCGGGAGGGTTCGAGAAGGGGGGGCACCCCCCTTCGGCGTGCGCGGTCACGCGCAC
AGGGCGCAGCCCTGGTTAAAAACAAGGTTTATAAATATTGGTTTAAAAGCAGGTTAAAAGACAGGTTAGC
GGTGGCCGAAAAACGGGCGGAAACCCTTGCAAATGCTGGATTTTCTGCCTGTGGACAGCCCCTCAAATGT
CAATAGGTGCGCCCCTCATCTGTCAGCACTCTGCCCCTCAAGTGTCAAGGATCGCGCCCCTCATCTGTCA
GTAGTCGCGCCCCTCAAGTGTCAATACCGCAGGGCACTTATCCCCAGGCTTGTCCACATCATCTGTGGGA
AACTCGCGTAAAATCAGGCGTTTTCGCCGATTTGCGAGGCTGGCCAGCTCCACGTCGCCGGCCGAAATCG
AGCCTGCCCCTCATCTGTCAACGCCGCGCCGGGTGAGTCGGCCCCTCAAGTGTCAACGTCCGCCCCTCAT
CTGTCAGTGAGGGCCAAGTTTTCCGCGAGGTATCCACAACGCCGGCGGCCGGCCGCGGTGTCTCGCACAC
GGCTTCGACGGCGTTTCTGGCGCGTTTGCAGGGCCATAGACGGCCGCCAGCCCAGCGGCGAGGGCAACCA
GCCCGGTGAGCGTCGGAAAGGCGCTCGGTCTTGCCTTGCTCGTCGGTGATGTA
Features (pLannotate 1.2.2; 37 found; start..end, strand, type, name):
     98..469     -  CDS            traJ: oriT-recognizing protein; traJ
    502..611     -  oriT           oriT: incP origin of transfer
    743..933     +  rep_origin     ori (fragment): high-copy-number ColE1/pMB1/pBR322/pUC origin of replication
   1292..1942    -  CDS            TetR: tetracycline resistance regulatory protein; tetR
   2048..2297    +  CDS            TcR (fragment): tetracycline efflux protein; tetA; confers resistance to tetracycline
   2407..2431    -  misc_feature   RB T-DNA repeat: right border repeat from nopaline C58 T-DNA
   2555..2672    +  promoter       NOS promoter (fragment): nopaline synthase promoter
   3639..3663    +  protein_bind   attB1: mutant version of attB; recombination site for the Gateway® BP reaction BP Clonase™
   3685..3732    +  CDS            2xFLAG: two tandem FLAG® epitope tags
   3784..8073    +  CDS            pcoCas9: Cas9 endonuclease from the Streptococcus pyogenes Type II CRISPR/Cas system plant codon-optimized Cas9 gene containing the potato IV2 intron
   8132..8384    +  terminator     NOS terminator: nopaline synthase terminator and poly(A) signal
   8429..8449    +  protein_bind   attB5: mutant version of attB; core recombination site for the Gateway® BP reaction BP Clonase™
   8804..8879    +  misc_RNA       gRNA scaffold: guide RNA scaffold for the Streptococcus pyogenes CRISPR/Cas9 system
   8891..8912    -  protein_bind   attB2 (fragment): mutant version of attB; recombination site for the Gateway® BP reaction BP Clonase™
   9392..9467    +  misc_RNA       gRNA scaffold: guide RNA scaffold for the Streptococcus pyogenes CRISPR/Cas9 system
   9479..9500    -  protein_bind   attB2 (fragment): mutant version of attB; recombination site for the Gateway® BP reaction BP Clonase™
   9522..9546    -  protein_bind   attB2: mutant version of attB; recombination site for the Gateway® BP reaction BP Clonase™
   9584..10291   +  terminator     OCS terminator: octopine synthase terminator
  10292..10311   +  misc_feature   MCS (fragment): pUC18/19 multiple cloning site
  10841..11182   +  promoter       CaMV 35S promoter: strong constitutive promoter from cauliflower mosaic virus
  11207..11758   +  CDS            BlpR: phosphinothricin acetyltransferase; Streptomyces hygroscopicus bar; confers resistance to bialophos or phosphinothricin
  11773..11886   +  CDS            bah (fragment): BAH_STRHY - Protein inferred from homology: Swiss-Prot protein existence level 3. This protein removes the N-acetyl group from bialaphos as one of the final steps of the bialaphos biosynthetic pathway. From Streptomyces hygroscopicus.
  11879..11896   -  misc_feature   MCS (fragment): pUC18/19 multiple cloning site
  11902..12154   +  terminator     NOS terminator: nopaline synthase terminator and poly(A) signal
  12163..12318   +  CDS            lacZα (fragment) (sequence partly withheld): LacZα fragment of β-galactosidase; lacZ fragment
  12316..12616   +  rep_origin     M13 ori (fragment) (sequence partly withheld): M13 bacteriophage origin of replication; arrow indicates direction of (+) strand synthesis
  12617..12747   +  CDS            lacI (fragment): lac repressor; lacI; The lac repressor binds to the lac operator to inhibit transcription in E. coli. This inhibition can be relieved by adding lactose or isopropyl-β-D-thiogalactopyranoside (IPTG).
  12801..12825   -  misc_feature   LB T-DNA repeat: left border repeat from nopaline C58 T-DNA
  14334..14397   -  CDS            TetR (fragment): tetracycline resistance regulatory protein; tetR
  14421..15569   -  CDS            trfA: trans-acting replication protein that binds to and activates oriV
  15868..16662   -  CDS            KanR: aminoglycoside phosphotransferase; aphA-3; confers resistance to kanamycin
  16854..17621   +  mobile_element IS1: prokaryotic transposable element IS1
  17630..17779   -  CDS            satA (fragment): STA_BACSU - Also known as yyaR. Experimental evidence at protein level: Swiss-Prot protein existence level 1. Involved in resistance to streptothricin, a broad-spectrum antibiotic produced by streptomycetes. Detoxifies streptothricin via acetylation of the beta amino group of the first beta-lysyl moiety of streptothricin. From Bacillus subtilis (strain 168).
  17778..17972   -  CDS            satA (fragment): STA_BACSU - Also known as yyaR. Experimental evidence at protein level: Swiss-Prot protein existence level 1. Involved in resistance to streptothricin, a broad-spectrum antibiotic produced by streptomycetes. Detoxifies streptothricin via acetylation of the beta amino group of the first beta-lysyl moiety of streptothricin. From Bacillus subtilis (strain 168).
  17975..18250   -  CDS            klaC (fragment): KLAC_ECOLX - Also known as telB. Protein predicted: Swiss-Prot protein existence level 4. Belongs to the kla operon, which is associated with cryptic tellurite resistance, and IncW plasmid fertility inhibition. From Escherichia coli.
  18322..18936   -  rep_origin     oriV: origin of replication for the bacterial F plasmid
  18929..60      -  CDS            traI (fragment) (across the origin): TRAI6_ECOLX - Experimental evidence at protein level: Swiss-Prot protein existence level 1. The initiation process of transfer DNA synthesis requires the interaction of at least three plasmid-specific components (TraH, I, and J) at the transfer origin resulting in the assembly of a specialised nucleoprotein complex - the relaxosome. Site- and strand-specific cleavage at the transfer origin is dependent on TraI and TraJ. From Escherichia coli.
