[The description below was written by a language model from this plasmid's Addgene catalogue record and pLannotate feature annotations shown in this document.]
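Description:
pSC29 (also recorded as pSG218GG) is a roughly 19 kb plant CRISPR/Cas9 binary vector built on the pSC218 backbone by Gateway cloning, designed to mutate Medtr4g094545, the Medicago truncatula Hen1 gene involved in small RNA processing. The backbone has the hallmarks of a broad-host-range, RK2/IncP-type binary plasmid: an oriV origin with its trans-acting replication protein trfA, an oriT transfer origin with traJ and a traI fragment for mobilisation, and an aphA-3 kanamycin resistance gene for bacterial selection. This fits the low copy number listed in the catalogue. The annotation also picks up backbone remnants, including tetR/tetA fragments, an IS1 element, a ColE1 origin fragment and lacZα/lacI/M13 fragments, which appear to be vestigial.

Between the nopaline-type right and left T-DNA borders sit three functional units. First is a plant codon-optimised Streptococcus pyogenes Cas9 containing the potato IV2 intron, preceded by a 2xFLAG tag and followed by a NOS terminator. The catalogue states it is driven by the Gmubi (soybean ubiquitin) promoter, although the feature table does not annotate that promoter in the unlabelled region upstream of attB1. Second are two guide RNA units, each ending in a Cas9 gRNA scaffold, carrying the two Hen1-targeting spacers. Their promoters are not annotated or stated. The attB1, attB5 and attB2 sites flanking these modules reflect multisite Gateway assembly, and an OCS terminator follows. Third is a CaMV 35S-driven bar (phosphinothricin acetyltransferase) gene with a NOS terminator, which allows selection of transformed plant tissue with bialaphos or phosphinothricin. The T-DNA structure implies Agrobacterium-mediated delivery, and the associated work used such constructs to generate heritable mutations in small RNA pathway genes.
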