Addgene plasmid #104803: pSC29
Purpose: CRISPR/Cas9 2xplex gRNA targeting Medtr4g094545 (Hen1). Also expresses Cas9 from Gmubi promoter.
Depositing lab: Robert Stupar. Depositing organization: University of Minnesota. Publication: CRISPR/Cas9 and TALENs generate heritable mutations for genes involved in small RNA processing of Glycine max and Medicago truncatula. Curtin SJ, Xiong Y, Michno JM, Campbell BW, Stec AO, Cermak T, Starker C, Voytas DF, Eamens AL, Stupar RM. Plant Biotechnol J. 2017 Oct 31. doi: 10.1111/pbi.12857. PubMed 29087011.
Backbone
  Vector backbone: pSC218
  Vector type: Plant Expression, CRISPR
Growth in bacteria
  Bacterial resistance: Kanamycin, 50 μg/mL
  Growth temperature: 37°C
  Growth strain: DH5alpha
  Copy number: Low Copy
Gene/Insert
  Gene/Insert name: Medtr4g094545 (alt name: Hen1)
  gRNA/shRNA sequence: tacatctgaacaacatatcg, tccaaagcaatcagattca
  Cloning method: Gateway Cloning
Terms and licenses: Academic/Nonprofit Terms; Industry Terms: Not Available to Industry
Depositor comments: 112-31:12.1. Alternative name of plasmid: pSG218GG
How to cite: pSC29 was a gift from Robert Stupar (Addgene plasmid # 104803 ; http://n2t.net/addgene:104803 ; RRID:Addgene_104803)
